Addgene plasmid #43331: II-CTAA
Depositing lab: Chad Cowan & Kiran Musunuru. Depositing organization: Harvard University. Publication: A TALEN Genome-Editing System for Generating Human Stem Cell-Based Disease Models. Ding Q, Lee YK, Schaefer EA, Peters DT, Veres A, Kim K, Kuperwasser N, Motola DL, Meissner TB, Hendriks WT, Trevisan M, Gupta RM, Moisan A, Banks E, Friesen M, Schinzel RT, Xia F, Tang A, Xia Y, Figueroa E, Wann A, Ahfeldt T, Daheron L, Zhang F, Rubin LL, Peng LF, Chung RT, Musunuru K, Cowan CA. Cell Stem Cell. 2012 Dec 12. pii: S1934-5909(12)00645-5. doi: 10.1016/j.stem.2012.11.011. PubMed 23246482.
Backbone
  Vector backbone: pCRII-TOPO
  Backbone manufacturer: Invitrogen
  Backbone size w/o insert (bp): 3973
  Vector type: Bacterial Cloning
Growth in bacteria
  Bacterial resistance: Ampicillin and Kanamycin, 100 & 50 μg/mL
  Growth temperature: 37°C
  Growth strain: Top10
  Copy number: High Copy
Gene/Insert
  Gene/Insert name: II-CTAA
  Species: Synthetic
  Insert size (bp): 426
  Cloning method: TOPO Cloning
  Sequencing primers: 5′ T7; 3′ M13-rev
Terms and licenses: Academic/Nonprofit Terms; Industry Terms: Not Available to Industry
How to cite: II-CTAA was a gift from Chad Cowan & Kiran Musunuru (Addgene plasmid # 43331 ; http://n2t.net/addgene:43331 ; RRID:Addgene_43331)
