[The description below was written by a language model from this plasmid's Addgene catalogue record.]
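Description:
II-CTAA is a bacterial cloning plasmid built on the commercial pCRII-TOPO backbone (about 4.0 kb without insert), into which a 426 bp synthetic fragment was introduced by TOPO cloning. It is a high-copy plasmid maintained in E. coli and carries both ampicillin and kanamycin resistance markers, as is standard for this backbone. The insert is flanked by T7 and M13-reverse priming sites, which the record lists for sequence verification. No feature table is provided, so the positions and orientation of individual elements cannot be described here.

The record describes the insert only by its name and as synthetic, and does not spell out what it encodes. The associated publication describes a TALEN genome-editing system for generating human stem cell-based disease models. In that context, the name and insert size are consistent with a pre-assembled block of four TAL effector repeat modules: four repeats of roughly 100 bp each would approximately account for 426 bp, "CTAA" would denote the four target DNA bases recognised, and the "II" prefix would mark the block's position in an ordered assembly. This interpretation is an inference, not something the record states. On that reading, the plasmid has no expression function of its own. It would be one member of a library of repeat-block parts, serving as a storage and amplification vehicle from which the fragment is recovered and joined with other blocks to build a full-length custom TALE DNA-binding array in a separate nuclease expression vector. The record lists no promoter, tag or reporter linked to the insert.
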