>Addgene plasmid #43331 | II-CTAA | depositor partial sequence | sequence record 58596 | II-CTAA sequence 426 bps
CGTCTCGCTTAACCCCAGAGCAGGTCGTGGCGATCGCAAGCCACGACGGAGGAAAGCAAGCCTTGGAAAC
AGTACAGAGGCTGTTGCCTGTGCTGTGCCAAGCGCACGGACTCACCCCAGAGCAGGTCGTGGCCATTGCC
TCGAATGGAGGGGGCAAACAGGCGTTGGAAACCGTACAACGATTGCTGCCGGTGCTGTGCCAAGCGCACG
GCCTCACCCCAGAGCAGGTCGTGGCAATCGCCTCCAACATTGGCGGGAAACAGGCACTCGAGACTGTCCA
GCGCCTGCTTCCCGTGCTGTGCCAAGCGCACGGATTAACCCCAGAGCAGGTCGTGGCAATCGCCTCCAAC
ATTGGCGGGAAACAGGCACTCGAGACTGTCCAGCGCCTGCTTCCCGTGCTGTGCCAAGCGCACGGGCTCA
GAGACG
