>Addgene plasmid #43331 | II-CTAA | addgene partial sequence | sequence record 61861 | M13-F20 5'-TGTAAAACGACGGCCAGT-3'
GGGCGAATTGGGCCCTCTAGATGCATGCTCGAGCGGCCGCCAGTGTGATGGATATCTGCAGAATTCGCCC
TTAGTATCTTTCCTGTGCCCACGTCTCTGAGCCCGTGCGCTTGGCACAGCACGGGAAGCAGGCGCTGGAC
AGTCTCGAGTGCCTGTTTCCCGCCAATGTTGGAGGCGATTGCCACGACCTGCTCTGGGGTTAATCCGTGC
GCTTGGCACAGCACGGGAAGCAGGCGCTGGACAGTCTCGAGTGCCTGTTTCCCGCCAATGTTGGAGGCGA
TTGCCACGACCTGCTCTGGGGTGAGGCCGTGCGCTTGGCACAGCACCGGCAGCAATCGTTGTACGGTTTC
CAACGCCTGTTTGCCCCCTCCATTCGAGGCAATGGCCACGACCTGCTCTGGGGTGAGTCCGTGCGCTTGG
CACAGCACAGGCAACAGCCTCTGTACTGTTTCCAAGGCTTGCTTTCCTCCGTCGTGGCTTGCGATCGCCA
CGACCTGCTCTGGGGTTAAGCGAGACGCGCTAGGACGGCATCTATATAAGGGCGAATTCCAGCACACTGG
CGGCCGTTACTAGTGGATCCGAGCTCGGTACCAAGCTTGGCGTAATCATGGTCATAGCTGTTTCCTGTGT
GAAATTGTTATCCGCTCACAATTCCACACAACATACGAGCCGGAAGCATAAAGTGTAAAGCCTGGGGTGC
CTAATGAGTGAGCTAACTCACATTAATTGCGTTGCGCTCACTGCCCGCTTTCCAGTCGGGAAACCTGTCG
TGCCAGCTGCATTAATGAATCGGCCAACGCGCGGGGAGAGGCGGTTTGCGTATTGGGCGCTCTTCCGCTT
CCTCGCTCACTGACTCGCTGCGCTCGGTCGTTCGGCTGCGGCGAGCGGTATCAGCTCACTCAAAGGCGGT
AATACGGTTATCCACAGAATCAGGG
